>Addgene plasmid #45797 | TN-XXL pcDNA3 | depositor partial sequence | sequence record 74385 | ECFP, Binding domain, cpCit174
GGATCCCGCGGCCGCCACCATGGTGAGCAAGGGCGAGGAGCTGTTCACCGGGGTGGTGCCCATCCTGGTC
GAGCTGGACGGCGACGTAAACGGCCACAAGTTCAGCGTGCGCGGCGAGGGCGAGGGCGATGCCACCAACG
GCAAGCTGACCCTGAAGTTCATCTGCACCACCGGCAAGCTGCCCGTGCCCTGGCCCACCCTCGTGACCAC
CCTGACCTGGGGCGTGCAGTGCTTCAGCCGCTACCCCGACCACATGAAGCAGCACGACTTCTTCAAGTCC
GCCATGCCCGAAGGCTACGTCCAGGAGCGTACCATCTTCTTCAAGGACGACGGCAACTACAAGACCCGCG
CCGAGGTGAAGTTCGAGGGCGACACCCTGGTGAACCGCATCGAGCTGAAGGGCATCGACTTCAAGGAGGA
CGGCAACATCCTGGGGCACAAGCTGGAGTACAACTACATCAGCCACAACGTCTATATCACCGCCGACAAG
CAGAAGAACGGCATCAAGGCCCACTTCAAGATCCGCCACAACATCGAGGACGGCAGCGTGCAGCTCGCCG
ACCACTACCAGCAGAACACCCCCATCGGCGACGGCCCCGTGCTGCTGCCCGACAACCACTACCTGAGCAC
CCAGTCCAAGCTGAGCAAAGACCCCAACGAGAAGCGCGATCACATGGTCCTGCTGGAGTTCGTGACCGCC
GCCCGCATGCTGAGCGAGGAAGAGCTGGCCAACTGCTTCCGCATCTTCGACAAGGACGCTAACGGGTTCA
TCGACATCGAGGAGCTGGGTGAGATTCTCAGGGCCACTGGGGAGCACGTCACCGAGGAGGACATAGAAGA
CCTCATGAAGGATTCAGACAAGAACAATGACGGCCGCATTGACTTCGATGAGTTCCTGAAGATGATGGAG
GGCGTGCAGGGTACCAGCGAGGAAGAGCTGGCCAACTGCTTCCGCATCTTCGACAAGGACGCTAACGGGT
TCATCGACATCGAGGAGCTGGGTGAGATTCTCAGGGCCACTGGGGAGCACGTCACCGAGGAGGACATAGA
AGACCTCATGAAGGATTCAGACAAGAACAATGACGGCCGCATTGACTTCGATGAGTTCCTGAAGATGATG
GAGGGCGTGCAGGAGCTCATGGGCGGCGTGCAGCTCGCCGACCACTACCAGCAGAACACCCCCATCGGCG
ACGGCCCCGTGCTGCTGCCCGACAACCACTACCTGAGCTACCAGTCCAAGCTGAGCAAAGACCCCAACGA
GAAGCGCGATCACATGGTCCTGCTGGAGTTCGTGACCGCCGCCGGGATCACTCTCGGCATGGACGAGCTG
TACAAGGGCGGTACCGGCGGCAGCATGGTGAGCAAGGGCGAGGAGCTGTTCACCGGGGTGGTGCCCATCC
TGGTCGAGCTGGACGGCGACGTAAACGGCCACAAGTTCAGCGTGCGCGGCGAGGGCGAGGGCGATGCCAC
CAACGGCAAGCTGACCCTGAAGTTCATCTGCACCACCGGCAAGCTGCCCGTGCCCTGGCCCACCCTCGTG
ACCACCCTGGGCTACGGCCTGATGTGCTTCGCCCGCTACCCCGACCACATGAAGCAGCACGACTTCTTCA
AGTCCGCCATGCCCGAAGGCTACGTCCAGGAGCGCACCATCTTCTTCAAGGACGACGGCAACTACAAGAC
CCGCGCCGAGGTGAAGTTCGAGGGCGACACCCTGGTGAACCGCATCGAGCTGAAGGGCATCGACTTCAAG
GAGGACGGCAACATCCTGGGGCACAAGCTGGAGTACAACTACAACAGCCACAACGTCTATATCATGGCCG
ACAAGCAGAAGAACGGCATCAAGGCCAACTTCAAGATCCGCCACAACATCGAGGACTAAGAATTC
