>Addgene plasmid #45797 | TN-XXL pcDNA3 | addgene partial sequence | sequence record 77181 | EKLChan-5
GGTACCGGCGGCAGCATGGTGAGCAAGGGCGAGGAGCTGTTCACCGGGGTGGTGCCCATCCTGGTCGAGC
TGGACGGCGACGTAAACGGCCACAAGTTCAGCGTGCGCGGCGAGGGCGAGGGCGATGCCACCAACGGCAA
GCTGACCCTGAAGTTCATCTGCACCACCGGCAAGCTGCCCGTGCCCTGGCCCACCCTCGTGACCACCCTG
GGCTACGGCCTGATGTGCTTCGCCCGCTACCCCGACCACATGAAGCAGCACGACTTCTTCAAGTCCGCCA
TGCCCGAAGGCTACGTCCAGGAGCGCACCATCTTCTTCAAGGACGACGGCAACTACAAGACCCGCGCCGA
GGTGAAGTTCGAGGGCGACACCCTGGTGAACCGCATCGAGCTGAAGGGCATCGACTTCAAGGAGGACGGC
AACATCCTGGGGCACAAGCTGGAGTACAACTACAACAGCCACAACGTCTATATCATGGCCGACAAGCAGA
AGAACGGCATCAAGGCCAACTTCAAGATCCGCCACAACATCGAGGACTAAGAATTCTGCAGATATCCATC
ACACTGGCGGCCGCTCGAGCATGCATCTAGAGGGCCCTATTCTATAGTGTCACCTAAATGCTAGAGCTCG
CTGATCAGCCTCGACTGTGCCTTCTAGTTGCCAGCCATCTGTTGTTTGCCCCTCCCCCGTGCCTTCCTTG
ACCCTGGAAGGTGCCACTCCCACTGTCCTTTCCTAATAAAATGAGGAAATTGCATCGCATTGTCTGAGTA
GGTGTCATTCTATTCTGGGGGGTGGGGTGGGGCAGGACAGCAAGGGGGA
