>Addgene plasmid #45797 | TN-XXL pcDNA3 | addgene partial sequence | sequence record 77472 | cmv-fwd
TCTCTGGCTAACTAGAGAACCCACTGCTTACTGGCTTATCGAAATTAATACGACTCACTATAGGGAGACC
CAAGCTTGGTACCGAGCTCGGATCCCGCGGCCGCCACCATGGTGAGCAAGGGCGAGGAGCTGTTCACCGG
GGTGGTGCCCATCCTGGTCGAGCTGGACGGCGACGTAAACGGCCACAAGTTCAGCGTGCGCGGCGAGGGC
GAGGGCGATGCCACCAACGGCAAGCTGACCCTGAAGTTCATCTGCACCACCGGCAAGCTGCCCGTGCCCT
GGCCCACCCTCGTGACCACCCTGACCTGGGGCGTGCAGTGCTTCAGCCGCTACCCCGACCACATGAAGCA
GCACGACTTCTTCAAGTCCGCCATGCCCGAAGGCTACGTCCAGGAGCGTACCATCTTCTTCAAGGACGAC
GGCAACTACAAGACCCGCGCCGAGGTGAAGTTCGAGGGCGACACCCTGGTGAACCGCATCGAGCTGAAGG
GCATCGACTTCAAGGAGGACGGCAACATCCTGGGGCACAAGCTGGAGTACAACTACATCAGCCACAACGT
CTATATCACCGCCGACAAGCAGAAGAACGGCATCAAGGCCCACTTCAAGATCCGCCACAACATCGAGGAC
GGCAGCGTGCAGCTCGCCGACCACTACCAGCAGAACACCCCC
