[The description below was written by a language model from this plasmid's Addgene catalogue record.]
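Description:
TN-XXL pcDNA3 is a mammalian expression plasmid built on the pcDNA3 backbone (about 5.4 kb), giving a total size of roughly 7.2 kb with its insert. It is propagated in E. coli under ampicillin selection and is recorded as low copy. A neomycin resistance marker allows G418 selection of stably transfected mammalian cells. No feature table accompanies the record, so other backbone elements are not itemised, although the listed 3′ sequencing primer implies a BGH polyadenylation region downstream of the cloning site, as is standard for pcDNA3.

The payload is TN-XXL, an insert of about 1.9 kb cloned between BamHI and EcoRI sites, both of which are retained, and expressed from the strong constitutive CMV promoter. TN-XXL is a genetically encoded calcium indicator. The record lists the insert's species as chicken, with ECFP at the N terminus and YFP at the C terminus. This layout is typical of a ratiometric FRET sensor: calcium binding to the central sensing domain changes its conformation, which alters energy transfer from the cyan donor to the yellow acceptor. The ratio of the two emissions therefore reports calcium concentration. The record does not name the calcium-binding protein that forms the sensing domain or the particular YFP variant used.

The stated purpose is a fluorescent reporter for calcium signaling. The associated publication presents the indicator as suited to chronic in vivo two-photon imaging. In this pcDNA3 form, the construct is suited to transient or stable expression of the sensor in cultured mammalian cells, and it can also serve as a source of the TN-XXL coding sequence for subcloning into other vectors.
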