Addgene plasmid #45797: TN-XXL pcDNA3
Purpose: Fluorescent reporter for calcium signaling
Depositing lab: Oliver Griesbeck. Depositing organization: Max Planck Institute for Biological Intelligence. Publication: A genetically encoded calcium indicator for chronic in vivo two-photon imaging. Mank M, Santos AF, Direnberger S, Mrsic-Flogel TD, Hofer SB, Stein V, Hendel T, Reiff DF, Levelt C, Borst A, Bonhoeffer T, Hubener M, Griesbeck O. Nat Methods. 2008 Sep;5(9):805-11. doi: 10.1038/nmeth.1243. PubMed 19160515.
Backbone
  Vector backbone: pcDNA3
  Backbone manufacturer: Invitrogen
  Backbone size w/o insert (bp): 5400
  Total vector size (bp): 7200
  Vector type: Mammalian Expression
  Selectable markers: Neomycin (select with G418)
Growth in bacteria
  Bacterial resistance: Ampicillin, 100 μg/mL
  Growth temperature: 37°C
  Growth strain: XL1 Blue
  Copy number: Low Copy
Gene/Insert
  Gene/Insert name: TN-XXL
  Species: G. gallus (chicken)
  Insert size (bp): 1885
  Promoter: CMV
  Tag / fusion protein: ECFP (N terminal on insert); YFP (C terminal on insert)
  Cloning method: Restriction Enzyme; 5′ cloning site BamHI (not destroyed); 3′ cloning site EcoRI (not destroyed)
  Sequencing primers: 5′ CMV-F; 3′ BGHrev
Terms and licenses: Academic/Nonprofit Terms; Industry Terms: Not Available to Industry
How to cite: TN-XXL pcDNA3 was a gift from Oliver Griesbeck (Addgene plasmid # 45797 ; http://n2t.net/addgene:45797 ; RRID:Addgene_45797)
